Addgene plasmid #81063: pENTR221 UBR5 ∆UBR
Purpose: Gateway entry vector encoding full length UBR5 W1235L (∆UBR)
Depositing lab: Darren Saunders. Depositing organization: Garvan Institute of Medical Research. Publication: The E3 ubiquitin ligase UBR5 regulates centriolar satellite stability and primary cilia. Shearer RF, Frikstad KM, McKenna J, McCloy RA, Deng N, Burgess A, Stokke T, Patzke S, Saunders DN. Mol Biol Cell. 2018 May 9:mbcE17040248. doi: 10.1091/mbc.E17-04-0248. PubMed 29742019.
Backbone
  Vector backbone: pDONR221
  Backbone manufacturer: Invitrogen
  Backbone size w/o insert (bp): 2522
  Total vector size (bp): 10958
  Vector type: Cloning
Growth in bacteria
  Bacterial resistance: Kanamycin, 50 μg/mL
  Growth temperature: 37°C
  Growth strain: DH5alpha
  Copy number: Unknown
Gene/Insert
  Gene/Insert name: Ubiquitin protein ligase E3 component N-recognin 5 (UBR5) ∆UBR (alt name: EDD, EDD1, hHYD, DD5)
  Species: H. sapiens (human)
  Insert size (bp): 8436
  Mutation: W1235L (bp g3704t)
  Entrez Gene: UBR5 (a.k.a. DD5, EDD, EDD1, HYD, NEDSBH)
  Promoter: N/A
  Cloning method: Restriction Enzyme; 5′ cloning site AgeI (unknown if destroyed); 3′ cloning site SpeI (unknown if destroyed)
  Sequencing primers: 5′ M13 Forward; 3′ M13 Reverse
Resource information
  A portion of this plasmid was derived from a plasmid made by: cDNA derived from pEGFP-C1 EDD (already submitted to addgene: https://www.addgene.org/37190/)
Terms and licenses: Academic/Nonprofit Terms; Industry Terms: Not Available to Industry
How to cite: pENTR221 UBR5 ∆UBR was a gift from Darren Saunders (Addgene plasmid # 81063 ; http://n2t.net/addgene:81063 ; RRID:Addgene_81063)
