[The description below was written by a language model from this plasmid's Addgene catalogue record and pLannotate feature annotations shown in this document.]
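Description:
pENTR221 UBR5 ∆UBR is a Gateway entry clone of about 11 kb, built on the Invitrogen pDONR221 backbone and intended purely as a bacterial cloning intermediate. It is maintained in E. coli through a ColE1/pUC-type origin of replication and selected with kanamycin via an aminoglycoside phosphotransferase (KanR) gene. The backbone also carries rrnB T1 and T2 transcription terminators upstream of the cloning region, which insulate the insert from read-through transcription. The small lacI and lacZα fragments picked up by annotation appear to be backbone remnants rather than functional genes.

The payload is the full-length human UBR5 coding sequence (also known as EDD, EDD1 or HYD), an insert of roughly 8.4 kb encoding an E3 ubiquitin-protein ligase of the N-end rule pathway. It carries a single W1235L substitution, which the depositor designates ∆UBR. Despite that name, the record describes a point mutation in an otherwise full-length protein, not a deletion. The cDNA was derived from an earlier GFP-tagged EDD expression plasmid, and the mutant version was assembled by restriction cloning using AgeI and SpeI sites.

The open reading frame is flanked by attL1 and attL2 sites, so an LR Clonase reaction can transfer it directionally into any attR-containing destination vector. No promoter drives the insert in this plasmid. The only one annotated is a T7 promoter outside attL2, on the opposite strand to the coding sequence, so expression, tags and host range depend on the destination vector chosen. No tags or reporters are annotated in the entry clone itself. The associated study concerns UBR5 regulation of centriolar satellite stability and primary cilia, and this construct provides the mutant counterpart for such functional comparisons.
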