Features (pLannotate 1.2.2; 10 found; start..end, strand, type, name):
    121..213     +  CDS            lacI (fragment): lac repressor; lacI; The lac repressor binds to the lac operator to inhibit transcription in E. coli. This inhibition can be relieved by adding lactose or isopropyl-β-D-thiogalactopyranoside (IPTG).
    268..295     -  terminator     rrnB T2 terminator: transcription terminator T2 from the E. coli rrnB gene
    427..470     +  terminator     rrnB T1 terminator: Escherichia coli rrnB; transcription terminator T1 from the E. coli rrnB gene
    517..553     -  CDS            lacZα (fragment): LacZα fragment of β-galactosidase; lacZ fragment
    569..668     +  protein_bind   attL1: mutant version of attL; recombination site for the Gateway® LR reaction LR Clonase™
    677..9073    +  CDS            UBR5 (sequence partly withheld): UBR5_HUMAN - Also known as EDD, EDD1, HYD, KIAA0896. Experimental evidence at protein level: Swiss-Prot protein existence level 1. E3 ubiquitin-protein ligase which is a component of the N-end rule pathway. Recognizes and binds to proteins bearing specific N- terminal residues that are destabilizing according to the N-end rule, leading to their ubiquitination and subsequent degradation (By similarity). Involved in maturation and/or transcriptional regulation of mRNA by activating CDK9 by polyubiquitination. May play a role in control of cell cycle progression. May have tumor suppressor functio
   9083..9182    -  protein_bind   attL2: mutant version of attL; recombination site for the Gateway® LR reaction LR Clonase™
   9200..9218    -  promoter       T7 promoter: promoter for bacteriophage T7 RNA polymerase
   9352..10161   +  CDS            KanR: aminoglycoside phosphotransferase; aph(3')-Ia; confers resistance to kanamycin in bacteria or G418 (Geneticin®) in eukaryotes
  10308..10896   +  rep_origin     ori: high-copy-number ColE1/pMB1/pBR322/pUC origin of replication
>Addgene plasmid #81063 | pENTR221 UBR5 ∆UBR | depositor full sequence | sequence record 153737 | pENTR221 UBR5 ∆UBR Sequence
CTTTCCTGCGTTATCCCCTGATTCTGTGGATAACCGTATTACCGCCTTTGAGTGAGCTGATACCGCTCGC
CGCAGCCGAACGACCGAGCGCAGCGAGTCAGTGAGCGAGGAAGCGGAAGAGCGCCCAATACGCAAACCGC
CTCTCCCCGCGCGTTGGCCGATTCATTAATGCAGCTGGCACGACAGGTTTCCCGACTGGAAAGCGGGCAG
TGAGCGCAACGCAATTAATACGCGTACCGCTAGCCAGGAAGAGTTTGTAGAAACGCAAAAAGGCCATCCG
TCAGGATGGCCTTCTGCTTAGTTTGATGCCTGGCAGTTTATGGCGGGCGTCCTGCCCGCCACCCTCCGGG
CCGTTGCTTCACAACGTTCAAATCCGCTCCCGGCGGATTTGTCCTACTCAGGAGAGCGTTCACCGACAAA
CAACAGATAAAACGAAAGGCCCAGTCTTCCGACTGAGCCTTTCGTTTTATTTGATGCCTGGCAGTTCCCT
ACTCTCGCGTTAACGCTAGCATGGATGTTTTCCCAGTCACGACGTTGTAAAACGACGGCCAGTCTTAAGC
TCGGGCCCCAAATAATGATTTTATTTTGACTGATAGTGACCTGTTCGTTGCAACAAATTGATGAGCAATG
CTTTTTTATAATGCCAACTTTGTACAAAAAAGCAGGCTTCCGGACCATGACGTCCATCCATTTCGTGGTT
CACCCGCTGCCGGGCACCGAGGACCAGCTCAATGACAGGTTACGAGAAGTTTCTGAGAAGCTGAACAAAT
ATAATTTAAACAGCCACCCCCCTTTGAATGTATTGGAACAGGCTACTATTAAACAGTGTGTGGTGGGACC
AAATCATGCTGCCTTTCTTCTTGAGGATGGTAGAGTTTGCAGGATTGGTTTTTCAGTACAGCCAGACAGA
TTGGAATTGGGTAAACCTGATAATAATGATGGGTCAAAGTTGAACAGCAACTCGGGGGCAGGGAGGACGT
CAAGGCCTGGTAGGACAAGCGACTCTCCATGGTTTCTCTCAGGTTCTGAGACTCTAGGCAGGCTGGCAGG
CAACACCTTAGGAAGCCGCTGGAGTTCTGGAGTGGGTGGAAGTGGTGGAGGATCCTCTGGTAGGTCATCA
GCTGGAGCTCGAGATTCCCGCCGGCAGACTCGAGTTATTCGGACAGGACGGGATCGAGGGTCTGGGCTTT
TGGGCAGTCAGCCCCAGCCAGTTATTCCAGCATCTGTCATTCCAGAGGAGCTGATTTCACAGGCCCAAGT
TGTTTTACAAGGCAAATCCAGAAGTGTCATTATTCGAGAACTTCAGAGAACAAATCTTGATGTGAACCTT
GCTGTAAATAATTTACTTAGCCGGGATGATGAAGATGGAGATGATGGGGATGATACAGCCAGCGAATCTT
ATTTGCCTGGAGAGGATCTTATGTCTCTCCTTGATGCCGACATTCATTCTGCCCACCCAAGTGTCATTAT
TGATGCAGATGCCATGTTTTCTGAAGACATTAGCTATTTTGGTTACCCTTCTTTTCGTCGTTCATCACTT
TCCAGGCTAGGCTCATCTCGAGTTCTCCTTCTTCCCTTAGAGAGAGACTCTGAGCTGTTGCGTGAACGTG
AATCCGTTTTACGTTTACGTGAACGAAGGTGGCTTGATGGAGCCTCATTTGATAATGAAAGGGGTTCTAC
CAGCAAGGAAGGAGAGCCAAACTTGGATAAGAAGAATACACCTGTTCAAAGTCCAGTATCTCTAGGAGAA
GATTTGCAGTGGTGGCCTGATAAGGATGGAACAAAATTCATCTGTATTGGGGCTCTGTATTCTGAACTTC
TGGCTGTCAGCAGTAAAGGAGAACTTTATCAGTGGAAATGGAGTGAATCTGAGCCTTACAGAAATGCCCA
GAATCCTTCATTACATCATCCACGAGCAACATTTTTGGGGTTAACCAATGAAAAGATAGTCCTCCTGTCT
GCAAATAGCATAAGAGCAACTGTAGCTACAGAAAATAACAAGGTTGCTACATGGGTGGATGAAACTTTAA
GTTCTGTGGCTTCTAAATTAGAGCACACTGCTCAGACTTACTCTGAACTTCAAGGAGAGCGGATAGTTTC
TTTACATTGCTGTGCCCTTTACACCTGCGCTCAGCTGGAAAACAGTTTATATTGGTGGGGTGTAGTTCCT
TTTAGTCAAAGGAAGAAAATGTTAGAGAAAGCTAGAGCAAAAAATAAAAAGCCTAAATCCAGTGCTGGTA
TTTCTTCAATGCCGAACATCACTGTTGGTACCCAGGTATGCTTGAGAAATAATCCTCTTTATCATGCTGG
AGCAGTTGCATTTTCAATTAGTGCTGGGATTCCTAAAGTTGGTGTCTTAATGGAGTCAGTTTGGAATATG
AATGACAGCTGTAGATTTCAACTTAGATCTCCTGAAAGCTTGAAAAACATGGAAAAAGCTAGCAAAACTA
CTGAAGCTAAGCCTGAAAGTAAGCAGGAGCCAGTGAAAACAGAAATGGGTCCTCCACCATCTCCAGCATC
CACGTGTAGTGATGCATCCTCAATTGCCAGCAGTGCATCAATGCCATACAAACGACGACGGTCAACCCCT
GCACCAAAAGAAGAGGAAAAGGTGAATGAAGAGCAGTGGTCTCTTCGGGAAGTGGTTTTTGTGGAAGATG
TCAAGAATGTTCCTGTTGGCAAGGTGCTAAAAGTAGATGGTGCCTATGTTGCTGTAAAATTTCCAGGAAC
CTCCAGTAATACTAACTGTCAGAACAGCTCTGGTCCAGATGCTGACCCTTCTTCTCTCCTGCAGGATTGT
AGGTTACTTAGAATTGATGAATTGCAGGTTGTCAAAACTGGTGGAACACCGAAGGTTCCCGACTGTTTCC
AAAGGACTCCTAAAAAGCTTTGTATACCTGAAAAAACAGAAATATTAGCAGTGAATGTAGATTCCAAAGG
TGTTCATGCTGTTCTGAAGACTGGAAATTGGGTGCGATACTGTATCTTTGATCTTGCTACAGGAAAAGCA
GAACAGGAAAATAATTTTCCTACAAGCAGCATTGCTTTCCTTGGTCAGAATGAGAGGAATGTAGCCATTT
TCACTGCTGGACAGGAATCTCCCATTATTCTTCGAGATGGAAATGGTACCATCTACCCAATGGCCAAAGA
TTGCATGGGAGGAATAAGGGATCCCGATTGGCTGGATCTTCCACCTATTAGTAGTCTTGGAATGGGTGTG
CATTCTTTAATAAATCTTCCTGCCAATTCAACAATCAAAAAGAAAGCTGCTGTTATCATCATGGCTGTAG
AGAAACAAACCTTAATGCAACACATTCTGCGCTGTGACTATGAGGCCTGTCGACAATATCTAATGAATCT
TGAGCAAGCGGTTGTTTTAGAGCAGAATCTACAGATGCTGCAGACATTCATCAGCCACAGATGTGATGGA
AATCGAAATATTTTGCATGCTTGTGTATCAGTTTGCTTTCCAACCAGCAATAAAGAAACTAAAGAAGAAG
AGGAAGCGGAGCGTTCTGAAAGAAATACATTTGCAGAAAGGCTTTCTGCTGTTGAGGCCATTGCAAATGC
AATATCAGTTGTTTCAAGTAATGGCCCAGGTAATCGGGCTGGATCATCAAGTAGCCGAAGTTTGAGATTA
CGGGAAATGATGAGACGTTCGTTGAGAGCAGCTGGTTTGGGTAGACATGAAGCTGGAGCTTCATCCAGTG
ACCACCAGGATCCAGTTTCACCCCCCATAGCTCCCCCTAGTTGGGTTCCTGACCCTCCTGCGATGGATCC
TGATGGTGACATTGATTTTATCCTGGCCCCCGCTGTGGGATCTCTTACCACAGCAGCAACCGGTACTGGT
CAAGGACCAAGCACCTCCACTATTCCAGGTCCTTCCACAGAGCCATCTGTAGTAGAATCCAAGGATCGAA
AGGCGAATGCTCATTTTATATTGAAATTGTTATGTGACAGTGTGGTTCTCCAGCCCTATCTACGAGAACT
TCTTTCTGCCAAGGATGCAAGAGGGATGACCCCATTTATGTCAGCTGTAAGTGGCCGAGCTTATCCTGCT
GCAATTACCATCTTAGAAACTGCTCAGAAAATTGCAAAAGCTGAAATATCCTCAAGTGAAAAAGAGGAAG
ATGTATTCATGGGAATGGTTTGCCCATCAGGTACCAACCCTGATGACTCTCCTTTATATGTTTTATGTTG
TAATGACACTTGCAGTTTTACATGGACTGGAGCAGAGCACATTAACCAGGATATTTTTGAGTGTCGAACT
TGTGGCTTGCTGGAGTCACTGTGTTGTTGTACGGAATGTGCAAGGGTTTGTCATAAAGGTCATGATTGCA
AACTCAAACGGACATCACCAACAGCCTACTGTGATTGTTTGGAGAAATGTAAATGTAAAACTCTTATTGC
TGGACAGAAATCTGCTCGTCTTGATCTACTTTATCGCCTGCTCACTGCTACTAATCTGGTTACTCTGCCA
AACAGCAGGGGAGAGCACCTCTTACTATTCTTAGTACAGACAGTCGCAAGGCAGACGGTGGAGCATTGTC
AATACAGGCCACCTCGAATCAGGGAAGATCGTAACCGAAAAACAGCCAGTCCTGAAGATTCAGATATGCC
AGATCATGATTTAGAGCCTCCAAGATTTGCCCAGCTTGCATTGGAGCGTGTTCTACAGGACTGGAATGCC
TTGAAATCTATGATTATGTTTGGGTCGCAGGAGAATAAAGACCCTCTTAGTGCCAGCAGTAGAATAGGCC
ATCTTTTGCCAGAAGAGCAAGTATACCTCAATCAGCAAAGTGGCACAATTCGGCTGGACTGTTTCACTCA
TTGCCTTATAGTTAAGTGTACAGCAGATATTTTGCTTTTAGATACTCTACTAGGTACACTAGTGAAAGAA
CTCCAAAACAAATATACACCTGGACGTAGAGAAGAAGCTATTGCTGTGACAATGAGGTTTCTACGTTCAG
TGGCAAGAGTTTTTGTTATTCTGAGTGTGGAAATGGCTTCATCCAAAAAGAAAAACAACTTTATTCCACA
GCCAATTGGAAAATGCAAGCGTGTATTCCAAGCATTGCTACCTTACGCTGTGGAAGAATTGTGCAACGTA
GCAGAGTCACTGATTGTTCCTGTCAGAATGGGGATTGCTCGTCCAACTGCACCATTTACCCTGGCTAGTA
CTAGCATAGATGCCATGCAGGGCAGTGAAGAATTATTTTCAGTGGAACCACTACCACCACGACCATCATC
TGATCAGTCTAGCAGCTCCAGTCAGTCTCAGTCATCCTACATCATCAGGAATCCACAGCAGAGGCGCATC
AGCCAGTCACAGCCCGTTCGGGGCAGAGATGAAGAACAGGATGATATTGTTTCAGCAGATGTGGAAGAGG
TTGAGGTGGTGGAGGGTGTGGCTGGAGAAGAGGATCATCATGATGAACAGGAAGAACACGGGGAAGAAAA
TGCTGAGGCAGAGGGACAACATGATGAGCATGATGAAGACGGGAGTGATATGGAGCTGGACTTGTTAGCA
GCAGCTGAAACAGAAAGTGATAGTGAAAGTAACCACAGCAACCAAGATAATGCTAGTGGGCGCAGAAGCG
TTGTCACTGCAGCAACTGCTGGTTCAGAAGCAGGAGCAAGCAGTGTTCCTGCCTTCTTTTCTGAAGATGA
TTCTCAATCGAATGACTCAAGTGATTCTGATAGCAGTAGTAGTCAGAGTGACGACATAGAACAGGAGACC
TTTATGCTTGATGAGCCATTAGAAAGAACCACAAATAGCTCCCATGCCAATGGTGCTGCCCAAGCTCCCC
GTTCAATGCAGTGGGCTGTCCGCAACACCCAGCATCAGCGAGCAGCCAGTACAGCCCCTTCCAGTACATC
TACACCAGCAGCAAGTTCAGCGGGTTTGATTTATATTGATCCTTCAAACTTACGCCGGAGTGGTACCATC
AGTACAAGTGCTGCAGCTGCAGCAGCTGCTTTGGAAGCTAGCAACGCCAGCAGTTACCTAACATCTGCAA
GCAGTTTAGCCAGGGCTTACAGCATTGTCATTAGACAAATCTCGGACTTGATGGGCCTTATTCCTAAGTA
TAATCACCTAGTATACTCTCAGATTCCAGCAGCTGTGAAATTGACTTACCAAGATGCAGTAAACTTACAG
AACTATGTAGAAGAAAAGCTTATTCCCACTTGGAACTGGATGGTCAGTATTATGGATTCTACTGAAGCTC
AATTACGTTATGGTTCTGCATTAGCATCTGCTGGTGATCCTGGACATCCAAATCATCCTCTTCACGCTTC
TCAGAATTCAGCGAGAAGAGAGAGGATGACTGCGCGAGAAGAAGCTAGCTTACGAACACTTGAAGGCAGA
CGACGTGCCACCTTGCTTAGCGCCCGTCAAGGAATGATGTCTGCACGAGGAGACTTCCTAAATTATGCTC
TGTCTCTAATGCGGTCTCATAATGATGAGCATTCTGATGTTCTTCCAGTTTTGGATGTTTGCTCATTGAA
GCATGTGGCATATGTTTTTCAAGCACTTATATACTGGATTAAGGCAATGAATCAGCAGACAACATTGGAT
ACACCTCAACTAGAACGCAAAAGGACGCGAGAACTCTTGGAACTGGGTATTGATAATGAAGATTCAGAAC
ATGAAAATGATGATGACACCAATCAAAGTGCTACTTTGAATGATAAGGATGATGACTCTCTTCCTGCAGA
AACTGGCCAAAACCATCCATTTTTCCGACGTTCAGACTCCATGACATTCCTTGGGTGTATACCCCCAAAT
CCATTTGAAGTGCCTCTGGCTGAAGCCATCCCCTTGGCTGATCAGCCACATCTGTTGCAGCCAAATGCTA
GAAAGGAGGATCTTTTTGGCCGTCCAAGTCAGGGTCTTTATTCTTCATCTGCCAGTAGTGGGAAATGTTT
AATGGAGGTTACAGTGGATAGAAACTGCCTAGAGGTTCTTCCAACAAAAATGTCTTATGCTGCCAATCTG
AAAAATGTAATGAACATGCAAAACCGGCAAAAAAAAGAAGGGGAAGAACAGCCCGTGCTGCCAGAAGAAA
CTGAGAGTTCAAAACCAGGGCCATCTGCTCATGATCTTGCTGCACAATTAAAAAGTAGCTTACTAGCAGA
AATAGGACTTACTGAAAGTGAAGGGCCACCTCTCACATCTTTCAGGCCACAGTGTAGCTTTATGGGAATG
GTTATTTCCCATGATATGCTGCTAGGACGTTGGCGCCTTTCTTTAGAACTGTTCGGCAGGGTATTCATGG
AAGATGTTGGAGCAGAACCTGGATCAATCCTAACTGAATTGGGTGGTTTTGAGGTAAAAGAATCAAAATT
CCGCAGAGAAATGGAAAAACTGAGAAACCAGCAGTCAAGAGATTTGTCACTAGAGGTTGATCGGGATCGA
GATCTTCTCATTCAGCAGACTATGAGGCAGCTTAACAATCACTTTGGTCGAAGATGTGCTACTACACCAA
TGGCTGTACACAGAGTAAAAGTCACATTTAAGGATGAGCCAGGAGAGGGCAGTGGTGTAGCACGAAGTTT
TTATACAGCCATTGCACAAGCATTTTTATCAAATGAAAAATTGCCAAATCTAGAGTGTATCCAAAATGCC
AACAAAGGCACCCACACAAGTTTAATGCAGAGATTAAGGAACCGAGGAGAGAGAGACCGGGAAAGGGAGA
GAGAAAGGGAAATGAGGAGGAGTAGTGGTTTGCGAGCAGGTTCTCGGAGGGACCGGGATAGAGACTTTAG
AAGACAGCTTTCCATCGACACTAGGCCCTTTAGACCAGCCTCTGAAGGGAATCCTAGCGATGATCCTGAG
CCTTTGCCAGCA
[183 nt withheld, positions 7853-8035]
CGGGAAAATGGAGCTGATAGTATCCTGGATCTTGGATTAGTAGACTCCTCAGAAAAGGTACAGCAGGAAA
ACCGAAAGCGCCATGGCTCTAGTCGAAGTGTAGTAGATATGGATTTAGATGATACAGATGATGGTGATGA
CAATGCCCCTTTGTTTTACCAACCTGGGAAAAGAGGATTTTATACTCCAAGGCCTGGCAAGAACACAGAA
GCAAGGTTGAATTGTTTCAGAAACATTGGCAGGATTCTTGGACTATGTCTGTTACAGAATGAACTCTGTC
CTATCACATTGAATAGACATGTAATTAAAGTATTGCTTGGTAGAAAAGTCAATTGGCATGATTTTGCTTT
TTTTGATCCTGTAATGTATGAGAGTTTGCGGCAACTAATCCTCGCGTCTCAGAGTTCAGATGCTGATGCT
GTTTTCTCAGCAATGGATTTGGCATTTGCAATTGACCTGTGTAAAGAAGAAGGTGGAGGACAGGTTGAAC
TCATTCCTAATGGTGTAAATATACCAGTCACTCCACAGAATGTATATGAGTATGTGCGGAAATACGCAGA
ACACAGAATGTTGGTAGTTGCAGAACAGCCCTTACATGCAATGAGGAAAGGTCTACTAGATGTGCTTCCA
AAAAATTCATTAGAAGATTTAACGGCAGAAGATTTTAGGCTTTTGGTAAATGGCTGCGGTGAAGTCAATG
TGCAAATGCTGATCAGTTTTACCTCTTTCAATGATGAATCAGGAGAAAATGCTGAGAAGCTTCTGCAGTT
CAAGCGTTGGTTCTGGTCAATAGTAGAGAAGATGAGCATGACAGAACGACAAGATCTTGTTTACTTTTGG
ACATCAAGCCCATCACTGCCAGCCAGTGAAGAAGGATTCCAGCCTATGCCCTCAATCACAATAAGACCAC
CAGATGACCAACATCTTCCTACTGCAAATACTTGCATTTCTCGACTTTACGTCCCACTCTATTCCTCTAA
ACAGATTCTCAAACAGAAATTGTTACTCGCCATTAAGACCAAGAATTTTGGTTTTGTGTAGCCGCGGACC
CAGCTTTCTTGTACAAAGTTGGCATTATAAGAAAGCATTGCTTATCAATTTGTTGCAACGAACAGGTCAC
TATCAGTCAAAATAAAATCATTATTTGCCATCCAGCTGATATCCCCTATAGTGAGTCGTATTACATGGTC
ATAGCTGTTTCCTGGCAGCTCTGGCCCGTGTCTCAAAATCTCTGATGTTACATTGCACAAGATAAAATAA
TATCATCATGAACAATAAAACTGTCTGCTTACATAAACAGTAATACAAGGGGTGTTATGAGCCATATTCA
ACGGGAAACGTCGAGGCCGCGATTAAATTCCAACATGGATGCTGATTTATATGGGTATAAATGGGCTCGC
GATAATGTCGGGCAATCAGGTGCGACAATCTATCGCTTGTATGGGAAGCCCGATGCGCCAGAGTTGTTTC
TGAAACATGGCAAAGGTAGCGTTGCCAATGATGTTACAGATGAGATGGTCAGACTAAACTGGCTGACGGA
ATTTATGCCTCTTCCGACCATCAAGCATTTTATCCGTACTCCTGATGATGCATGGTTACTCACCACTGCG
ATCCCCGGAAAAACAGCATTCCAGGTATTAGAAGAATATCCTGATTCAGGTGAAAATATTGTTGATGCGC
TGGCAGTGTTCCTGCGCCGGTTGCATTCGATTCCTGTTTGTAATTGTCCTTTTAACAGCGATCGCGTATT
TCGTCTCGCTCAGGCGCAATCACGAATGAATAACGGTTTGGTTGATGCGAGTGATTTTGATGACGAGCGT
AATGGCTGGCCTGTTGAACAAGTCTGGAAAGAAATGCATAAACTTTTGCCATTCTCACCGGATTCAGTCG
TCACTCATGGTGATTTCTCACTTGATAACCTTATTTTTGACGAGGGGAAATTAATAGGTTGTATTGATGT
TGGACGAGTCGGAATCGCAGACCGATACCAGGATCTTGCCATCCTATGGAACTGCCTCGGTGAGTTTTCT
CCTTCATTACAGAAACGGCTTTTTCAAAAATATGGTATTGATAATCCTGATATGAATAAATTGCAGTTTC
ATTTGATGCTCGATGAGTTTTTCTAATCAGAATTGGTTAATTGGTTGTAACACTGGCAGAGCATTACGCT
GACTTGACGGGACGGCGCAAGCTCATGACCAAAATCCCTTAACGTGAGTTACGCGTCGTTCCACTGAGCG
TCAGACCCCGTAGAAAAGATCAAAGGATCTTCTTGAGATCCTTTTTTTCTGCGCGTAATCTGCTGCTTGC
AAACAAAAAAACCACCGCTACCAGCGGTGGTTTGTTTGCCGGATCAAGAGCTACCAACTCTTTTTCCGAA
GGTAACTGGCTTCAGCAGAGCGCAGATACCAAATACTGTTCTTCTAGTGTAGCCGTAGTTAGGCCACCAC
TTCAAGAACTCTGTAGCACCGCCTACATACCTCGCTCTGCTAATCCTGTTACCAGTGGCTGCTGCCAGTG
GCGATAAGTCGTGTCTTACCGGGTTGGACTCAAGACGATAGTTACCGGATAAGGCGCAGCGGTCGGGCTG
AACGGGGGGTTCGTGCACACAGCCCAGCTTGGAGCGAACGACCTACACCGAACTGAGATACCTACAGCGT
GAGCTATGAGAAAGCGCCACGCTTCCCGAAGGGAGAAAGGCGGACAGGTATCCGGTAAGCGGCAGGGTCG
GAACAGGAGAGCGCACGAGGGAGCTTCCAGGGGGAAACGCCTGGTATCTTTATAGTCCTGTCGGGTTTCG
CCACCTCTGACTTGAGCGTCGATTTTTGTGATGCTCGTCAGGGGGGCGGAGCCTATGGAAAAACGCCAGC
AACGCGGCCTTTTTACGGTTCCTGGCCTTTTGCTGGCCTTTTGCTCACATGTT
