>Addgene plasmid #81063 | pENTR221 UBR5 ∆UBR | addgene partial sequence | sequence record 157137 | M13-F20 5'-TGTAAAACGACGGCCAGT-3'
ATGATTTTATTTTGACTGATAGTGACCTGTTCGTTGCAACAAATTGATGAGCAATGCTTTTTTATAATGC
CAACTTTGTACAAAAAAGCAGGCTTCCGGACCATGACGTCCATCCATTTCGTGGTTCACCCGCTGCCGGG
CACCGAGGACCAGCTCAATGACAGGTTACGAGAAGTTTCTGAGAAGCTGAACAAATATAATTTAAACAGC
CACCCCCCTTTGAATGTATTGGAACAGGCTACTATTAAACAGTGTGTGGTGGGACCAAATCATGCTGCCT
TTCTTCTTGAGGATGGTAGAGTTTGCAGGATTGGTTTTTCAGTACAGCCAGACAGATTGGAATTGGGTAA
ACCTGATAATAATGATGGGTCAAAGTTGAACAGCAACTCGGGGGCAGGGAGGACGTCAAGGCCTGGTAGG
ACAAGCGACTCTCCATGGTTTCTCTCAGGTTCTGAGACTCTAGGCAGGCTGGCAGGCAACACCTTAGGAA
GCCGCTGGAGTTCTGGAGTGGGTGGAAGTGGTGGAGGATCCTCTGGTAGGTCATCAGCTGGAGCTCGAGA
TTCCCGCCGGCAGACTCGAGTTATTCGGACAGGACGGGATCGAGGGTCTGGGCTTTTGGGCAGTCAGCCC
CAGCCAGTTATTCCAGCATCTGTCATTCCAGAGGAGCTGATTTCACAGGCCCAAGTTGTTTTACAAGGCA
AATCCAGAAGTGTCATTATTCGAGAACTTCAGAGAACAAATCTTGATGTGAACCTTGCTGTAAATAATTT
ACTTAGCCGGGATGATGAAGATGGAGATGATGGGGATGATACAGCCAGCGAATCTTATTTGCCTGGAGAG
GATCTTATGTCTCTCCTTGATGCCGACATTCATTCTGCCCACCCAAGTGTCATTATTGATGCAGATGCCA
TGTTTTCTGAAGACATTAGCTATTTTGGTTACCCTTCTTTTCGTCGTTCATCACTTTCCAGGCTAGGCTC
ATCTCGAGTTCTCCTTCTTCCCTTAGAGAGAGACTCTGAGCTGTTGCGTGAACGTGAATCCGTTTTAC
