>Addgene plasmid #81063 | pENTR221 UBR5 ∆UBR | addgene partial sequence | sequence record 157140 | M13-Rev 5'-CAGGAAACAGCTATGACC-3'
GGGGATATCAGCTGGATGGCAAATAATGATTTTATTTTGACTGATAGTGACCTGTTCGTTGCAACAAATT
GATAAGCAATGCTTTCTTATAATGCCAACTTTGTACAAGAAAGCTGGGTCCGCGGCTACACAAAACCAAA
ATTCTTGGTCTTAATGGCGAGTAACAATTTCTGTTTGAGAATCTGTTTAGAGGAATAGAGTGGGACGTAA
AGTCGAGAAATGCAAGTATTTGCAGTAGGAAGATGTTGGTCATCTGGTGGTCTTATTGTGATTGAGGGCA
TAGGCTGGAATCCTTCTTCACTGGCTGGCAGTGATGGGCTTGATGTCCAAAAGTAAACAAGATCTTGTCG
TTCTGTCATGCTCATCTTCTCTACTATTGACCAGAACCAACGCTTGAACTGCAGAAGCTTCTCAGCATTT
TCTCCTGATTCATCATTGAAAGAGGTAAAACTGATCAGCATTTGCACATTGACTTCACCGCAGCCATTTA
CCAAAAGCCTAAAATCTTCTGCCGTTAAATCTTCTAATGAATTTTTTGGAAGCACATCTAGTAGACCTTT
CCTCATTGCATGTAAGGGCTGTTCTGCAACTACCAACATTCTGTGTTCTGCGTATTTCCGCACATACTCA
TATACATTCTGTGGAGTGACTGGTATATTTACACCATTAGGAATGAGTTCAACCTGTCCTCCACCTTCTT
CTTTACACAGGTCAATTGCAAATGCCAAATCCATTGCTGAGAAAACAGCATCAGCATCTGAACTCTGAGA
CGCGAGGATTAGTTGCCGCAAACTCTCATACATTACAGGATCAAAAAAAGCAAAATCATGCCAATTGACT
TTTCTACCAAGCAATACTTTAATTACATGTCTATTCAATGTGATAGGACAGAGTTCATTCTGTAACAGAC
ATAGTCCAAGAATCCTGCCAATGTTTCTGAAACAATTCAACCTTGCTTCTGTGTTCTTGCCAGGCCTTGG
AGTATAAAATCCTCTTTTCCCAGGTTGGTAAAACAAAGGGGCATTGTCATCACCATCATCTGTATCATCT
AAATCCATATCTACTACACTTCGACTAGAGCCATGGCGCT
