>Addgene plasmid #81063 | pENTR221 UBR5 ∆UBR | addgene partial sequence | sequence record 158807 | hUBR5-R1 5'-TATTCTCCTGCGACCCAAAC-3'
GGCATTCCAGTCCTGTAGAACACGCTCCAATGCAAGCTGGGCAAATCTTGGAGGCTCTAAATCATGATCT
GGCATATCTGAATCTTCAGGACTGGCTGTTTTTCGGTTACGATCTTCCCTGATTCGAGGTGGCCTGTATT
GACAATGCTCCACCGTCTGCCTTGCGACTGTCTGTACTAAGAATAGTAAGAGGTGCTCTCCCCTGCTGTT
TGGCAGAGTAACCAGATTAGTAGCAGTGAGCAGGCGATAAAGTAGATCAAGACGAGCAGATTTCTGTCCA
GCAATAAGAGTTTTACATTTACATTTCTCCAAACAATCACAGTAGGCTGTTGGTGATGTCCGTTTGAGTT
TGCAATCATGACCTTTATGACAAACCCTTGCACATTCCGTACAACAACACAGTGACTCCAGCAAGCCACA
AGTTCGACACTCAAAAATATCCTGGTTAATGTGCTCTGCTCCAGTCCATGTAAAACTGCAAGTGTCATTA
CAACATAAAACATATAAAGGAGAGTCATCAGGGTTGGTACCTGATGGGCAAACCATTCCCATGAATACAT
CTTCCTCTTTTTCACTTGAGGATATTTCAGCTTTTGCAATTTTCTGAGCAGTTTCTAAGATGGTAATTGC
AGCAGGATAAGCTCGGCCACTTACAGCTGACATAAATGGGGTCATCCCTCTTGCATCCTTGGCAGAAAGA
AGTTCTCGTAGATAGGGCTGGAGAACCACACTGTCACATAACAATTTCAATATAAAATGAGCATTCGCCT
TTCGATCCTTGGATTCTACTACAGATGGCTCTGTGGAAGGACCTGGAATAGTGGAGGTGCTTGGTCCTTG
ACCAGTACCGGTTGCTGCTGTGGTAAGAGATCCCACAGCGGG
